Addgene plasmid #194577: pRK5-mEGFP-PHOX2B-MUT
Purpose: Mammalian Expression of mEGFP-PHOX2B Mutant (S207Afs*102) Fusion Protein
Depositing lab: Denes Hnisz. Publication: Aberrant phase separation and nucleolar dysfunction in rare genetic diseases. Mensah MA, Niskanen H, Magalhaes AP, Basu S, Kircher M, Sczakiel HL, Reiter AMV, Elsner J, Meinecke P, Biskup S, Chung BHY, Dombrowsky G, Eckmann-Scholz C, Hitz MP, Hoischen A, Holterhus PM, Hulsemann W, Kahrizi K, Kalscheuer VM, Kan A, Krumbiegel M, Kurth I, Leubner J, Longardt AC, Moritz JD, Najmabadi H, Skipalova K, Snijders Blok L, Tzschach A, Wiedersberg E, Zenker M, Garcia-Cabau C, Buschow R, Salvatella X, Kraushar ML, Mundlos S, Caliebe A, Spielmann M, Horn D, Hnisz D. Nature. 2023 Feb;614(7948):564-571. doi: 10.1038/s41586-022-05682-1. Epub 2023 Feb 8. PubMed 36755093.
Backbone
  Vector backbone: pRK5
  Vector type: Mammalian Expression
Growth in bacteria
  Bacterial resistance: Ampicillin, 100 μg/mL
  Growth temperature: 37°C
  Growth strain: DH5alpha
  Copy number: High Copy
Gene/Insert
  Gene/Insert name: PHOX2B
  Species: H. sapiens (human)
  Mutation: S207Afs*102
  Entrez Gene: PHOX2B (a.k.a. CCHS, NBLST2, NBPhox, PMX2B)
  Tag / fusion protein: mEGFP (N terminal on insert)
  Cloning method: Gibson Cloning
Terms and licenses: Academic/Nonprofit Terms; Industry Terms: Not Available to Industry
How to cite: pRK5-mEGFP-PHOX2B-MUT was a gift from Denes Hnisz (Addgene plasmid # 194577 ; http://n2t.net/addgene:194577 ; RRID:Addgene_194577)
