[The description below was written by a language model from this plasmid's Addgene catalogue record and pLannotate feature annotations shown in this document.]
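Description:
pRK5-mEGFP-PHOX2B-MUT is a mammalian expression plasmid of about 6.3 kb, built on the pRK5 backbone and used for transient expression of a fluorescently tagged disease variant of the human transcription factor PHOX2B. It is propagated in E. coli as a high-copy plasmid through a ColE1/pUC-type origin and selected with ampicillin via the bla (AmpR) gene. An M13 phage origin is also annotated. The backbone also carries short remnants of lacZα, lacI, rop and bom sequences and a lac promoter/operator, which are vector leftovers rather than working parts. No mammalian selection marker is annotated; the SV40 enhancer/early promoter region downstream of the cassette is part of the backbone.

The expression cassette is driven by the human CMV immediate-early enhancer and promoter, followed by a fragment of CMV intron A and an SP6 promoter. The open reading frame places monomeric EGFP at the N terminus of PHOX2B, and an SV40 polyadenylation signal terminates the transcript. The automated annotation labels the fluorescent protein as a SiriusGFP fragment and the insert as mouse Phox2b, which probably reflects closest database matches; the catalogue entry specifies mEGFP and the human gene. The PHOX2B match stops partway through the insert, as expected for the S207Afs*102 frameshift, which replaces the native C-terminal portion with 102 codons of altered reading frame. The short IgH signal sequence fragment upstream of the GFP is probably a backbone remnant or a spurious match.

The associated publication concerns aberrant phase separation and nucleolar dysfunction in rare genetic diseases. In that context, the mEGFP fusion would let the mutant protein's localisation and condensate behaviour be imaged in transfected cells.
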