Features (pLannotate 1.2.2; 21 found; start..end, strand, type, name):
     14..393     +  enhancer       CMV enhancer: human cytomegalovirus immediate early enhancer
    394..597     +  promoter       CMV promoter: human cytomegalovirus (CMV) immediate early promoter
    733..776     +  intron         CMV intron (fragment): modified intron A from human cytomegalovirus
    828..846     +  promoter       SP6 promoter: promoter for bacteriophage SP6 RNA polymerase
    850..887     +  CDS            IgH signal sequence (fragment): signal sequence from the mouse immunoglobulin heavy chain variable region
    939..1653    +  CDS            SiriusGFP (fragment): enhanced GFP (EGFP) derivative that exhibits robust folding and enhanced photostability (Zhong et al., 2019) mammalian codon-optimized
   1659..2252    +  CDS            Phox2b (fragment): PHX2B_MOUSE - Also known as Pmx2b. Experimental evidence at protein level: Swiss-Prot protein existence level 1. From Mus musculus (Mouse).
   2616..2750    +  polyA_signal   SV40 poly(A) signal: SV40 polyadenylation signal
   2819..3176    +  promoter       SV40 promoter: SV40 enhancer and early promoter
   3195..3349    +  CDS            lacZα (fragment): LacZα fragment of β-galactosidase; lacZ fragment
   3355..3406    -  misc_feature   bom (fragment): basis of mobility region from pBR322
   3425..3805    +  rep_origin     M13 ori (sequence partly withheld): M13 bacteriophage origin of replication; arrow indicates direction of (+) strand synthesis
   3881..3930    -  misc_feature   bom (fragment): basis of mobility region from pBR322
   4032..4067    -  CDS            rop (fragment): Rop protein, which maintains plasmids at low copy number; rop
   4162..4266    +  promoter       AmpR promoter: bla
   4267..5127    +  CDS            AmpR: β-lactamase; bla; confers resistance to ampicillin, carbenicillin, and related antibiotics
   5298..5886    +  rep_origin     ori: high-copy-number ColE1/pMB1/pBR322/pUC origin of replication
   6069..6161    +  CDS            lacI (fragment): lac repressor; lacI; The lac repressor binds to the lac operator to inhibit transcription in E. coli. This inhibition can be relieved by adding lactose or isopropyl-β-D-thiogalactopyranoside (IPTG).
   6174..6195    +  protein_bind   CAP binding site: CAP binding activates transcription in the presence of cAMP. E. coli catabolite activator protein
   6210..6240    +  promoter       lac promoter: promoter for the E. coli lac operon
   6248..6264    +  protein_bind   lac operator: The lac repressor binds to the lac operator to inhibit transcription in E. coli. This inhibition can be relieved by adding lactose or isopropyl-β-D-thiogalactopyranoside (IPTG). lac repressor encoded by lacI
>Addgene plasmid #194577 | pRK5-mEGFP-PHOX2B-MUT | addgene full sequence | sequence record 385271 | Addgene NGS Result
TTCGAGCTCGCCCGACATTGATTATTGACTAGTTATTAATAGTAATCAATTACGGGGTCATTAGTTCATA
GCCCATATATGGAGTTCCGCGTTACATAACTTACGGTAAATGGCCCGCCTGGCTGACCGCCCAACGACCC
CCGCCCATTGACGTCAATAATGACGTATGTTCCCATAGTAACGCCAATAGGGACTTTCCATTGACGTCAA
TGGGTGGAGTATTTACGGTAAACTGCCCACTTGGCAGTACATCAAGTGTATCATATGCCAAGTACGCCCC
CTATTGACGTCAATGACGGTAAATGGCCCGCCTGGCATTATGCCCAGTACATGACCTTATGGGACTTTCC
TACTTGGCAGTACATCTACGTATTAGTCATCGCTATTACCATGGTGATGCGGTTTTGGCAGTACATCAAT
GGGCGTGGATAGCGGTTTGACTCACGGGGATTTCCAAGTCTCCACCCCATTGACGTCAATGGGAGTTTGT
TTTGGCACCAAAATCAACGGGACTTTCCAAAATGTCGTAACAACTCCGCCCCATTGACGCAAATGGGCGG
TAGGCGTGTACGGTGGGAGGTCTATATAAGCAGAGCTCGTTTAGTGAACCGTCAGATCGCCTGGAGACGC
CATCCACGCTGTTTTGACCTCCATAGAAGACACCGGGACCGATCCAGCCTCCGCGGCCGGGAACGGTGCA
TTGGAACGCGGATTCCCCGTGCCAAGAGTGACGTAAGTACCGCCTATAGAGTCTATAGGCCCACCCCCTT
GGCTTCGTTAGAACGCGGCTACAATTAATACATAACCTTATGTATCATACACATACGATTTAGGTGACAC
TATAGAATAACATCCACTTTGCCTTTCTCTCCACAGGTGTCCACTCCCAGGTCCAACTGCACCTCGGTTC
TATCGATTGAATTCGTACCGGTGCCACCATGGTGAGCAAGGGCGAGGAGCTGTTCACCGGGGTGGTGCCC
ATCCTGGTCGAGCTGGACGGCGACGTAAACGGCCACAAGTTCAGCGTGCGCGGCGAGGGCGAGGGCGATG
CCACCAACGGCAAGCTGACCCTGAAGTTCATCTGCACCACCGGCAAGCTGCCCGTGCCCTGGCCCACCCT
CGTGACCACCCTGACCTACGGCGTGCAGTGCTTCAGCCGCTACCCCGACCACATGAAGCAGCACGACTTC
TTCAAGTCCGCCATGCCCGAAGGCTACGTCCAGGAGCGCACCATCTCCTTCAAGGACGACGGCACCTACA
AGACCCGCGCCGAGGTGAAGTTCGAGGGCGACACCCTGGTGAACCGCATCGAGCTGAAGGGCATCGACTT
CAAGGAGGACGGCAACATCCTGGGGCACAAGCTGGAGTACAACTTCAACAGCCACAACGTCTATATCACG
GCCGACAAGCAGAAGAACGGCATCAAGGCGAACTTCAAGATCCGCCACAACGTCGAGGACGGCAGCGTGC
AGCTCGCCGACCACTACCAGCAGAACACCCCCATCGGCGACGGCCCCGTGCTGCTGCCCGACAACCACTA
CCTGAGCACCCAGTCCAAGCTGAGCAAAGACCCCAACGAGAAGCGCGATCACATGGTCCTGCTGGAGTTC
GTGACCGCCGCCGGGATCACTCTCGGCATGGACGAGCTGTACACGGCGATGTACAAGATGGAGTACAGCT
ATTTGAACAGCTCCGCTTATGAATCATGCATGGCCGGAATGGATACATCTTCCTTAGCCAGTGCATACGC
CGATTTTAGCAGCTGTTCCCAAGCTTCTGGGTTTCAATACAATCCAATTCGGACTACGTTCGGTGCAACC
TCAGGTTGTCCAAGCTTAACTCCTGGGAGCTGTTCATTGGGAACATTGCGGGATCATCAATCCAGCCCAT
ATGCTGCTGTGCCCTATAAGCTGTTTACAGATCATGGCGGACTTAATGAAAAGCGCAAACAAAGGCGGAT
TCGGACAACCTTTACTTCCGCTCAACTGAAGGAACTCGAGCGAGTGTTTGCTGAAACCCATTATCCAGAT
ATTTATACACGCGAAGAACTTGCGCTCAAAATTGATTTAACCGAAGCACGGGTGCAAGTTTGGTTTCAAA
ATAGGAGAGCAAAATTCAGGAAACAAGAACGTGCGGCCGCCGCAGCTGCTGCAGCTGCAAAGAATGGAAG
CTCTGGGAAGAAAAGCGATTCCAGCAGAGATGATGAATCAAAGGAAGCTAAATCTACCGATCCCGATTCT
ACAGGTGGACCTGGCCCTAACCCGAATCCTACTCCTGCAGCTGGCCGCATGGAAGCTGCCGCTGCAGGTC
CTGCGAGATTGGAACTGAGGGGCAGAAGAGGTCCCGGAGCAAGGGAAGCCAATCCAGCCCGAGCTGCTCA
ACAACAAAGGCGCCGACCAAGGCAAAGAAGAAGGAGACAAAGACAAAGACGCCAATTGGAAGCATGGCTC
CGATTGGGTGCTTTAGATAAAGCCGGCCTGCCCGCTCCCGCACCTAGTCCACCCTCACGAATCAGGCTTG
GAGTGCCCAGTCCCGCTTCATACCTCAGAAGCAAGGATCCCACTGTACCGAAACCCCCTTGAAGTCGACC
TGCAGAAGCTTGGCCGCCATGGCCCAACTTGTTTATTGCAGCTTATAATGGTTACAAATAAAGCAATAGC
ATCACAAATTTCACAAATAAAGCATTTTTTTCACTGCATTCTAGTTGTGGTTTGTCCAAACTCATCAATG
TATCTTATCATGTCTGGATCGGGAATTAATTCGGCGCAGCACCATGGCCTGAAATAACCTCTGAAAGAGG
AACTTGGTTAGGTACCTTCTGAGGCGGAAAGAACCAGCTGTGGAATGTGTGTCAGTTAGGGTGTGGAAAG
TCCCCAGGCTCCCCAGCAGGCAGAAGTATGCAAAGCATGCATCTCAATTAGTCAGCAACCAGGTGTGGAA
AGTCCCCAGGCTCCCCAGCAGGCAGAAGTATGCAAAGCATGCATCTCAATTAGTCAGCAACCATAGTCCC
GCCCCTAACTCCGCCCATCCCGCCCCTAACTCCGCCCAGTTCCGCCCATTCTCCGCCCCATGGCTGACTA
ATTTTTTTTATTTATGCAGAGGCCGAGGCCGCCTCGGCCTCTGAGCTATTCCAGAAGTAGTGAGGAGGCT
TTTTTGGAGGCCTAGGCTTTTGCAAAAAGCTGTTAACAGCTTGGCACTGGCCGTCGTTTTACAACGTCGT
GACTGGGAAAACCCTGGCGTTACCCAACTTAATCGCCTTGCAGCACATCCCCCTTTCGCCAGCTGGCGTA
ATAGCGAAGAGGCCCGCACCGATCGCCCTTCCCAACAGTTGCGCAGCCTGAATGGCGAATGGCGCCTGAT
GCGGTATTTTCTCCTTACGCATCTGTGCGGTATTTCACACCGCATA
[142 nt withheld, positions 3407-3548]
C
[141 nt withheld, positions 3550-3690]
CCTTTGACGTTGGAGTCCACGTTCTTT
[37 nt withheld, positions 3718-3754]
ACCCTATCTCGGGCTATTCTTTTGATTTATAAGGGATTTTGCCGATTTCGGCCTATTGGTTAAAAAATGA
GCTGATTTAACAAAAATTTAACGCGAATTTTAACAAAATATTAACGTTTACAATTTTATGGTGCACTCTC
AGTACAATCTGCTCTGATGCCGCATAGTTAAGCCAGCCCCGACACCCGCCAACACCCGCTGACGCGCCCT
GACGGGCTTGTCTGCTCCCGGCATCCGCTTACAGACAAGCTGTGACCGTCTCCGGGAGCTGCATGTGTCA
GAGGTTTTCACCGTCATCACCGAAACGCGCGAGACGAAAGGGCCTCGTGATACGCCTATTTTTATAGGTT
AATGTCATGATAATAATGGTTTCTTAGACGTCAGGTGGCACTTTTCGGGGAAATGTGCGCGGAACCCCTA
TTTGTTTATTTTTCTAAATACATTCAAATATGTATCCGCTCATGAGACAATAACCCTGATAAATGCTTCA
ATAATATTGAAAAAGGAAGAGTATGAGTATTCAACATTTCCGTGTCGCCCTTATTCCCTTTTTTGCGGCA
TTTTGCCTTCCTGTTTTTGCTCACCCAGAAACGCTGGTGAAAGTAAAAGATGCTGAAGATCAGTTGGGTG
CACGAGTGGGTTACATCGAACTGGATCTCAACAGCGGTAAGATCCTTGAGAGTTTTCGCCCCGAAGAACG
TTTTCCAATGATGAGCACTTTTAAAGTTCTGCTATGTGGCGCGGTATTATCCCGTATTGACGCCGGGCAA
GAGCAACTCGGTCGCCGCATACACTATTCTCAGAATGACTTGGTTGAGTACTCACCAGTCACAGAAAAGC
ATCTTACGGATGGCATGACAGTAAGAGAATTATGCAGTGCTGCCATAACCATGAGTGATAACACTGCGGC
CAACTTACTTCTGACAACGATCGGAGGACCGAAGGAGCTAACCGCTTTTTTGCACAACATGGGGGATCAT
GTAACTCGCCTTGATCGTTGGGAACCGGAGCTGAATGAAGCCATACCAAACGACGAGCGTGACACCACGA
TGCCTGTAGCAATGGCAACAACGTTGCGCAAACTATTAACTGGCGAACTACTTACTCTAGCTTCCCGGCA
ACAATTAATAGACTGGATGGAGGCGGATAAAGTTGCAGGACCACTTCTGCGCTCGGCCCTTCCGGCTGGC
TGGTTTATTGCTGATAAATCTGGAGCCGGTGAGCGTGGGTCTCGCGGTATCATTGCAGCACTGGGGCCAG
ATGGTAAGCCCTCCCGTATCGTAGTTATCTACACGACGGGGAGTCAGGCAACTATGGATGAACGAAATAG
ACAGATCGCTGAGATAGGTGCCTCACTGATTAAGCATTGGTAACTGTCAGACCAAGTTTACTCATATATA
CTTTAGATTGATTTAAAACTTCATTTTTAATTTAAAAGGATCTAGGTGAAGATCCTTTTTGATAATCTCA
TGACCAAAATCCCTTAACGTGAGTTTTCGTTCCACTGAGCGTCAGACCCCGTAGAAAAGATCAAAGGATC
TTCTTGAGATCCTTTTTTTCTGCGCGTAATCTGCTGCTTGCAAACAAAAAAACCACCGCTACCAGCGGTG
GTTTGTTTGCCGGATCAAGAGCTACCAACTCTTTTTCCGAAGGTAACTGGCTTCAGCAGAGCGCAGATAC
CAAATACTGTTCTTCTAGTGTAGCCGTAGTTAGGCCACCACTTCAAGAACTCTGTAGCACCGCCTACATA
CCTCGCTCTGCTAATCCTGTTACCAGTGGCTGCTGCCAGTGGCGATAAGTCGTGTCTTACCGGGTTGGAC
TCAAGACGATAGTTACCGGATAAGGCGCAGCGGTCGGGCTGAACGGGGGGTTCGTGCACACAGCCCAGCT
TGGAGCGAACGACCTACACCGAACTGAGATACCTACAGCGTGAGCTATGAGAAAGCGCCACGCTTCCCGA
AGGGAGAAAGGCGGACAGGTATCCGGTAAGCGGCAGGGTCGGAACAGGAGAGCGCACGAGGGAGCTTCCA
GGGGGAAACGCCTGGTATCTTTATAGTCCTGTCGGGTTTCGCCACCTCTGACTTGAGCGTCGATTTTTGT
GATGCTCGTCAGGGGGGCGGAGCCTATGGAAAAACGCCAGCAACGCGGCCTTTTTACGGTTCCTGGCCTT
TTGCTGGCCTTTTGCTCACATGTTCTTTCCTGCGTTATCCCCTGATTCTGTGGATAACCGTATTACCGCC
TTTGAGTGAGCTGATACCGCTCGCCGCAGCCGAACGACCGAGCGCAGCGAGTCAGTGAGCGAGGAAGCGG
AAGAGCGCCCAATACGCAAACCGCCTCTCCCCGCGCGTTGGCCGATTCATTAATGCAGCTGGCACGACAG
GTTTCCCGACTGGAAAGCGGGCAGTGAGCGCAACGCAATTAATGTGAGTTAGCTCACTCATTAGGCACCC
CAGGCTTTACACTTTATGCTTCCGGCTCGTATGTTGTGTGGAATTGTGAGCGGATAACAATTTCACACAG
GAAACAGCTATGACATGATTACGAATTAA
